>Addgene plasmid #248341 | EKv412(Gold Cas-guide insert8) | addgene full sequence | sequence record 496209 | Addgene NGS Result
TCGCGCGTTTCGGTGATGACGGTGAAAACCTCTGACACATGCAGCTCCCGGAGACGGTCACAGCTTGTCT
GTAAGCGGATGCCGGGAGCAGACAAGCCCGTCAGGGCGCGTCAGCGGGTGTTGGCGGGTGTCGGGGCTGG
CTTAACTATGCGGCATCAGAGCAGATTGTACTGAGAGTGCACCATATGCGGTGTGAAATACCGCACAGAT
GCGTAAGGAGAAAATACCGCATCAGGCGCCATTCGCCATTCAGGCTGCACAACTGTTGGGAAGGGCGATC
GGTGCGGGCCTCTTCGCTATTACGCCAGCTGGCGAAAGGGGGATGTGCTGCAAGGCGATTAAGTTGGGTA
ACGCCAGGGTTTTCCCAGTCACGACGTTGTAAAACGACGGCCAGTGCCAAGCTTGGTCTCATTCCTCGAT
TGAATGTCCATTGAAGCAGACGTGTTGCGACAGGTTAGCGACGATGGGTGTAGATGTGATGTGATGTGAT
GGTGTGGTTCTTCCACGGCGGCGTCCTTGCGGTGGCGGAGAAGGGGATATCCCGAAGGAGCGGCAGCGGG
AGAGCACAAGCAGAAAGGGTGCAGTGAGTGAGTGGGTCCAGCTGGGTGGCTGGCCGAGTGGACGCGACCG
GGTTTCGAGGGGGGGGGGGAGAAAAGGGATGGAGCGAGGGATATAACCCACATGGAATGGAGGTGGGTGT
GAAGGCGGGTATATAGGAAGGTGGAGGACTTACAACCCATGAGGTCTTCGCCCCATGGTATGAAGACTCG
TTTTAGAGCTAGAAATAGCAAGTTAAAATAAGGCTAGTCCGTTATCAACTTGAAAAAGTGGCACCGAGTC
GGTGCTTTTTTTCCTTAGAGACCTCTAGAGGATCCCCGGGTACCGAGCTCGAATTCGTAATCATGGTCAT
AGCTGTTTCCTGTGTGAAATTGTTATCCGCTCACAATTCCACACAACATACGAGCCGGAAGCATAAAGTG
TAAAGCCTGGGGTGCCTAATGAGTGAGCTAACTCACATTAATTGCGTTGCGCTCACTGCCCGCTTTCCAG
TCGGGAAACCTGTCGTGCCAGCTGCATTAATGAATCGGCCAACGCGCGGGGAGAGGCGGTTTGCGTATTG
GGCGCTCTTCCGCTTCCTCGCTCACTGACTCGCTGCGCTCGGTCGTTCGGCTGCGGCGAGCGGTATCAGC
TCACTCAAAGGCGGTAATACGGTTATCCACAGAATCAGGGGATAACGCAGGAAAGAACATGTGAGCAAAA
GGCCAGCAAAAGGCCAGGAACCGTAAAAAGGCCGCGTTGCTGGCGTTTTTCCATAGGCTCCGCCCCCCTG
ACGAGCATCACAAAAATCGACGCTCAAGTCAGAGGTGGCGAAACCCGACAGGACTATAAAGATACCAGGC
GTTTCCCCCTGGAAGCTCCCTCGTGCGCTCTCCTGTTCCGACCCTGCCGCTTACCGGATACCTGTCCGCC
TTTCTCCCTTCGGGAAGCGTGGCGCTTTCTCATAGCTCACGCTGTAGGTATCTCAGTTCGGTGTAGGTCG
TTCGCTCCAAGCTGGGCTGTGTGCACGAACCCCCCGTTCAGCCCGACCGCTGCGCCTTATCCGGTAACTA
TCGTCTTGAGTCCAACCCGGTAAGACACGACTTATCGCCACTGGCAGCAGCCACTGGTAACAGGATTAGC
AGAGCGAGGTATGTAGGCGGTGCTACAGAGTTCTTGAAGTGGTGGCCTAACTACGGCTACACTAGAAGAA
CAGTATTTGGTATCTGCGCTCTGCTGAAGCCAGTTACCTTCGGAAAAAGAGTTGGTAGCTCTTGATCCGG
CAAACAAACCACCGCTGGTAGCGGTGGTTTTTTTGTTTGCAAGCAGCAGATTACGCGCAGAAAAAAAGGA
TCTCAAGAAGATCCTTTGATCTTTTCTACGGGGTCTGACGCTCAGTGGAACGAAAACTCACGTTAAGGGA
TTTTGGTCATGAGATTATCAAAAAGGATCTTCACCTAGATCCTTTTAAATTAAAAATGAAGTTTTAAATC
AATCTAAAGTATATATGAGTAAACTTGGTCTGACAGTTACCAATGCTTAATCAGTGAGGCACCTATCTCA
GCGATCTGTCTATTTCGTTCATCCATAGTTGCCTGACTCCCCGTCGTGTAGATAACTACGATACGGGAGG
GCTTACCATCTGGCCCCAGTGCTGCAATGATACCGCGAGAACCACGCTCACCGGCTCCAGATTTATCAGC
AATAAACCAGCCAGCCGGAAGGGCCGAGCGCAGAAGTGGTCCTGCAACTTTATCCGCCTCCATCCAGTCT
ATTAATTGTTGCCGGGAAGCTAGAGTAAGTAGTTCGCCAGTTAATAGTTTGCGCAACGTTGTTGCCATTG
CTACAGGCATCGTGGTGTCACGCTCGTCGTTTGGTATGGCTTCATTCAGCTCCGGTTCCCAACGATCAAG
GCGAGTTACATGATCCCCCATGTTGTGCAAAAAAGCGGTTAGCTCCTTCGGTCCTCCGATCGTTGTCAGA
AGTAAGTTGGCCGCAGTGTTATCACTCATGGTTATGGCAGCACTGCATAATTCTCTTACTGTCATGCCAT
CCGTAAGATGCTTTTCTGTGACTGGTGAGTACTCAACCAAGTCATTCTGAGAATAGTGTATGCGGCGACC
GAGTTGCTCTTGCCCGGCGTCAATACGGGATAATACCGCGCCACATAGCAGAACTTTAAAAGTGCTCATC
ATTGGAAAACGTTCTTCGGGGCGAAAACTCTCAAGGATCTTACCGCTGTTGAGATCCAGTTCGATGTAAC
CCACTCGTGCACCCAACTGATCTTCAGCATCTTTTACTTTCACCAGCGTTTCTGGGTGAGCAAAAACAGG
AAGGCAAAATGCCGCAAAAAAGGGAATAAGGGCGACACGGAAATGTTGAATACTCATACTCTTCCTTTTT
CAATATTATTGAAGCATTTATCAGGGTTATTGTCTCATGAGCGGATACATATTTGAATGTATTTAGAAAA
ATAAACAAATAGGGGTTCCGCGCACATTTCCCCGAAAAGTGCCACCTGACGTCTAAGAAACCATTATTAT
CATGACATTAACCTATAAAAATAGGCGTATCACGAGGCCCTTTCGTC
Features (pLannotate 1.2.2; 12 found; start..end, strand, type, name):
    137..236     +  misc_feature   bom (fragment): basis of mobility region from pBR322
    242..396     -  CDS            lacZα (fragment): LacZα fragment of β-galactosidase; lacZ fragment
    770..845     +  misc_RNA       gRNA scaffold: guide RNA scaffold for the Streptococcus pyogenes CRISPR/Cas9 system
    863..896     -  misc_feature   MCS (fragment): pUC18/19 multiple cloning site
    930..946     -  protein_bind   lac operator: The lac repressor binds to the lac operator to inhibit transcription in E. coli. This inhibition can be relieved by adding lactose or isopropyl-β-D-thiogalactopyranoside (IPTG). lac repressor encoded by lacI
    954..984     -  promoter       lac promoter: promoter for the E. coli lac operon
    999..1020    -  protein_bind   CAP binding site: CAP binding activates transcription in the presence of cAMP. E. coli catabolite activator protein
   1033..1125    -  CDS            lacI (fragment): lac repressor; lacI; The lac repressor binds to the lac operator to inhibit transcription in E. coli. This inhibition can be relieved by adding lactose or isopropyl-β-D-thiogalactopyranoside (IPTG).
   1308..1896    -  rep_origin     ori: high-copy-number ColE1/pMB1/pBR322/pUC origin of replication
   2067..2927    -  CDS            AmpR: β-lactamase; bla; confers resistance to ampicillin, carbenicillin, and related antibiotics
   2928..3032    -  promoter       AmpR promoter: bla
   3127..35      +  CDS            rop (fragment) (across the origin): Rop protein, which maintains plasmids at low copy number; rop
