[The description below was written by a language model from this plasmid's Addgene catalogue record and pLannotate feature annotations shown in this document.]
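Description:
EKv412(Gold Cas-guide insert8) is a small (about 3.1 kb) pUC18-based CRISPR cloning vector that serves as an empty "gRNA insert" intermediate in a Golden Gate system for building multiplexed guide RNA arrays. It is maintained in E. coli as a high-copy plasmid through the ColE1/pUC origin and is selected with ampicillin via the β-lactamase gene and its native promoter. Remnants of the pUC18 backbone are also annotated, including fragments of lacZα and the multiple cloning site, the lac promoter, operator and CAP binding site, and short bom, rop and lacI fragments. These are backbone leftovers rather than working parts of the payload.

The plasmid carries no gene insert. According to the depositor's notes, its working cassette consists of the PpU6 promoter followed by a BbsI cloning site and the Streptococcus pyogenes Cas9 guide RNA scaffold. Only the scaffold is picked up by the automated annotation; the PpU6 promoter is not annotated and presumably lies in the unannotated region upstream of the scaffold. A target-specific spacer is introduced by annealing complementary oligonucleotides with matching overhangs and ligating them into the BbsI site, which yields a complete U6-driven guide expression unit. This unit is flanked by outward-facing BsaI sites that generate unique four-base overhangs, so that units from different insert vectors can be joined in a defined order and orientation in a Golden Gate reaction. The "insert8" in the name suggests a specific position in such a series, although the record does not state this. The associated publication concerns multi-gene deletion with CRISPR/Cas9 in the moss Physcomitrella.
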