Addgene plasmid #248341: EKv412(Gold Cas-guide insert8)
Purpose: (Empty Backbone) gRNA insert vector for Golden Gate Assembly
Depositing lab: Elena Kozgunova. Depositing organization: Nagoya University. Publication: tRNA-Based Polycistronic CRISPR/Cas9 System Boosts Efficiency of Multi-Gene Deletion in the Moss Physcomitrella. Kozgunova E. bioRxiv 2025.07.29.667574 10.1101/2025.07.29.667574.
Backbone
  Vector backbone: pUC18
  Vector type: CRISPR
Growth in bacteria
  Bacterial resistance: Ampicillin, 100 μg/mL
  Growth temperature: 37°C
  Growth strain: DH5alpha
  Copy number: High Copy
Gene/Insert
  Gene/Insert name: None
Terms and licenses: Academic/Nonprofit Terms; Industry Terms: Not Available to Industry
Depositor comments: Intermediate vector, referred to as a gRNA insert vector, is used to clone guide RNA sequences by annealing complementary oligonucleotides with appropriate overhangs and inserting them into a BbsI site positioned between the PpU6 promoter and the gRNA scaffold. The PpU6 promoter and gRNA scaffold are flanked by outward-facing BsaI sites with unique four-base overhangs, enabling directional and ordered assembly via Golden Gate.
How to cite: EKv412(Gold Cas-guide insert8) was a gift from Elena Kozgunova (Addgene plasmid # 248341 ; http://n2t.net/addgene:248341 ; RRID:Addgene_248341)
